Addgene plasmid #1250: 6379 H10-K218T
Depositing lab: Susan Lindquist. Depositing organization: Whitehead Institute for Biomedical Research. Publication: Hsp104, Hsp70, and Hsp40: a novel chaperone system that rescues previously aggregated proteins. Glover JR, Lindquist S. Cell 1998 Jul 10;94(1):73-82. 10.1016/S0092-8674(00)81223-4 PubMed 9674429.
Backbone
  Vector backbone: pJC45S
  Modifications to backbone: *See Comments section below
  Vector type: Bacterial Expression
Growth in bacteria
  Bacterial resistance: Ampicillin and Kanamycin, 100 & 50 μg/mL
  Growth temperature: 37°C
  Growth strain: Unknown
  Copy number: High Copy
Gene/Insert
  Gene/Insert name: Hsp104 (K218T) (alt name: Hsp104)
  Species: S. cerevisiae (budding yeast)
  Mutation: K218T
  Entrez Gene: HSP104 (a.k.a. YLL026W)
  Tag / fusion protein: his tag (N terminal on backbone)
  Cloning method: Restriction Enzyme
  Sequencing primers: 5′ n/a
Resource information
  A portion of this plasmid was derived from a plasmid made by: John Glover
Terms and licenses: Academic/Nonprofit Terms; Industry Terms: Not Available to Industry
Depositor comments: Addgene comment: Please note that the plasmid backbone does not match the pJC45 backbone. The depositor described this plasmid as having a "pJC45S" backbone. Full plasmid sequencing shows features similar to other yeast expression vectors. The lab is closed so were were unable to ask if this difference was intended.
How to cite: 6379 H10-K218T was a gift from Susan Lindquist (Addgene plasmid # 1250 ; http://n2t.net/addgene:1250 ; RRID:Addgene_1250)
