[The description below was written by a language model from this plasmid's Addgene catalogue record and pLannotate feature annotations shown in this document.]
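Description:
6379 H10-K218T is catalogued as a bacterial expression plasmid on a "pJC45S" backbone, carrying Saccharomyces cerevisiae HSP104 with the K218T substitution and an N-terminal His tag supplied by the backbone. Hsp104 is the hexameric, ATP-dependent disaggregase that works with Hsp70 and Hsp40 to resolubilize aggregated proteins. The associated publication concerns that chaperone system, so a point mutant of this kind would fit biochemical study of Hsp104 function, although the record does not spell out the mutation's effect.

The sequencing data do not match the catalogue description, and the repository notes this discrepancy without being able to resolve it. The 9.4 kb sequenced plasmid looks like a pBluescript-derived yeast centromeric shuttle vector. It has a high-copy ColE1/pUC origin and AmpR for E. coli, an f1 origin, and CEN/ARS with a URA3 marker for low-copy maintenance and uracil selection in yeast. The full HSP104 coding region sits between flanking T3 and T7 promoters and MCS remnants, downstream of the lac promoter/operator. About 600 bp of largely unannotated sequence lies upstream of the HSP104 coding region, and there are yeast genomic fragments downstream. No His tag, dedicated bacterial expression promoter or yeast promoter is annotated, so the element driving HSP104 expression is not stated, and the feature table does not confirm the K218T change.

A second 4.3 kb sequence, labelled as a helper plasmid, was recovered from the same stock. It carries a p15A origin compatible with ColE1, KanR, and lacI under the lacIq promoter, which provides excess lac repressor to keep IPTG-inducible promoters tightly off. Its presence explains the dual ampicillin and kanamycin selection listed for the deposit.
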