Features (pLannotate 1.2.2; 12 found; start..end, strand, type, name):
     88..143     +  rep_origin     RSF ori (fragment): Plasmids containing the RSF 1030 origin of replication can be propagated in E. coli cells that contain additional plasmids with compatible origins.
    242..268     -  misc_feature   bom (fragment): basis of mobility region from pBR322
    595..1410    +  CDS            KanR: aminoglycoside phosphotransferase; aph(3')-Ia; confers resistance to kanamycin in bacteria or G418 (Geneticin®) in eukaryotes
   1551..1697    +  CDS            TRA2_ECOLX (fragment): Protein predicted: Swiss-Prot protein existence level 4. Required for transposition of transposon Tn903. From Escherichia coli.
   1685..1996    +  CDS            tnpR (fragment): TNR3_ECOLX - Experimental evidence at protein level: Swiss-Prot protein existence level 1. Resolvase catalyzes the resolution (a site-specific recombination) of the cointegrated replicon to yield the final transposition products. From Escherichia coli.
   2013..2032    +  misc_feature   MCS (fragment): pUC18/19 multiple cloning site
   2032..2109    +  promoter       lacIq promoter: lacI (mutant); In the lacIq allele, a single base change in the promoter boosts expression of the lacI gene about 10-fold.
   2110..3192    +  CDS            lacI: lac repressor; lacI; The lac repressor binds to the lac operator to inhibit transcription in E. coli. This inhibition can be relieved by adding lactose or isopropyl-β-D-thiogalactopyranoside (IPTG).
   3205..3226    +  protein_bind   CAP binding site: CAP binding activates transcription in the presence of cAMP. E. coli catabolite activator protein
   3241..3259    +  promoter       lac UV5 promoter (fragment): E. coli lac promoter with an "up" mutation
   3261..3580    +  CDS            bla(M) (fragment): β-lactamase lacking the signal sequence; bla(M); allows cytosolic expression of β-lactamase
   3746..4291    +  rep_origin     p15A ori: Plasmids containing the medium-copy-number p15A origin of replication can be propagated in E. coli cells that contain a second plasmid with the ColE1 origin.
>Addgene plasmid #1250 | 6379 H10-K218T | addgene full sequence | sequence record 494938 | Addgene NGS Result - Helper Plasmid
AACGGCTTTGCCGCGGCCCTCTCACTTCCCTGTTAAGTATCTTCCTGGCATCTTCCAGGAAATCTCCGCC
CCGTTCGTAAGCCATTTCCGCTCGCCGCAGTCGAACGACCGAGCGTAGCGAGTCAGTGAGCGAGGAAGCG
GAATATATCCTGTATCACATATTCTGCTGACGCACCGGTGCAGCCTTTTTTCTCCTGCCACATGAAGCAC
TTCACTGACACCCTCATCAGTGCCAACATAGTAAGCCAGTATACACTCCGCTAGCGCTGAGGTCTGCCTC
GTGAAGAAGGTGTTGCTGACTCATACCAGGCCTGAATCGCCCCATCATCCAGCCAGAAAGTGAGGGAGCC
ACGGTTGATGAGAGCTTTGTTGTAGGTGGACCAGTTGGTGATTTTGAACTTTTGCTTTGCCACGGAACGG
TCTGCGTTGTCGGGAAGATGCGTGATCTGATCCTTCAACTCAGCAAAAGTTCGATTTATTCAACAAAGCC
ACGTTGTGTCTCAAAATCTCTGATGTTACATTGCACAAGATAAAAATATATCATCATGAACAATAAAACT
GTCTGCTTACATAAACAGTAATACAAGGGGTGTTATGAGCCATATTCAACGGGAAACGTCTTGCTCGAGG
CCGCGATTAAATTCCAACATGGATGCTGATTTATATGGGTATAAATGGGCTCGCGATAATGTCGGGCAAT
CAGGTGCGACAATCTATCGATTGTATGGGAAGCCCGATGCGCCAGAGTTGTTTCTGAAACATGGCAAAGG
TAGCGTTGCCAATGATGTTACAGATGAGATGGTCAGACTAAACTGGCTGACGGAATTTATGCCTCTTCCG
ACCATCAAGCATTTTATCCGTACTCCTGATGATGCATGGTTACTCACCACTGCGATCCCCGGGAAAACAG
CATTCCAGGTATTAGAAGAATATCCTGATTCAGGTGAAAATATTGTTGATGCGCTGGCAGTGTTCCTGCG
CCGGTTGCATTCGATTCCTGTTTGTAATTGTCCTTTTAACAGCGATCGCGTATTTCGTCTCGCTCAGGCG
CAATCACGAATGAATAACGGTTTGGTTGATGCGAGTGATTTTGATGACGAGCGTAATGGCTGGCCTGTTG
AACAAGTCTGGAAAGAAATGCATAAGCTTTTGCCATTCTCACCGGATTCAGTCGTCACTCATGGTGATTT
CTCACTTGATAACCTTATTTTTGACGAGGGGAAATTAATAGGTTGTATTGATGTTGGACGAGTCGGAATC
GCAGACCGATACCAGGATCTTGCCATCCTATGGAACTGCCTCGGTGAGTTTTCTCCTTCATTACAGAAAC
GGCTTTTTCAAAAATATGGTATTGATAATCCTGATATGAATAAATTGCAGTTTCATTTGATGCTCGATGA
GTTTTTCTAATCAGAATTGGTTAATTGGTTGTAACACTGGCAGAGCATTACGCTGACTTGACGGGACGGC
GGCTTTGTTGAATAAATCGAACTTTTGCTGAGTTGAAGGATCAGATCACGCATCTTCCCGACAACGCAGA
CCGTTCCGTGGCAAAGCAAAAGTTCAAAATCACCAACTGGTCCACCTACAACAAAGCTCTCATCAACCGT
GGCTCCCTCACTTTCTGGCTGGATGATGGGGCGATTCAGGCCTGGTATGAGTCAGCAACACCTTCTTCAC
GAGGCAGACCTCAGCGCTCAAAGATGCAGGGGTAAAAGCTAACCGCATCTTTACCGACAAGGCATCCGGC
AGTTCAACAGATCGGGAAGGGCTGGATTTGCTGAGGATGAAGGTGGAGGAAGGTGATGTCATTCTGGTGA
AGAAGCTCGACCGTCTTGGCCGCGACACCGCCGACATGATCCAACTGATAAAAGAGTTTGATGCTCAGGG
TGTAGCGGTTCGGTTTATTGACGACGGGATCAGTACCGACGGTGATATGGGGCAAATGGTGGTCACCATC
CTGTCGGCTGTGGCACAGGCTGAACGCCGGAGGATCCCCGGGTACCGAGCTCGAATTCGAGCTCGGTACC
CGACACCATCGAATGGTGCAAAACCTTTCGCGGTATGGCATGATAGCGCCCGGAAGAGAGTCAATTCAGG
GTGGTGAATGTGAAACCAGTAACGTTATACGATGTCGCAGAGTATGCCGGTGTCTCTTATCAGACCGTTT
CCCGCGTGGTGAACCAGGCCAGCCACGTTTCTGCGAAAACGCGGGAAAAAGTGGAAGCGGCGATGGCGGA
GCTGAATTACATTCCCAACCGCGTGGCACAACAACTGGCGGGCAAACAGTCGTTGCTGATTGGCGTTGCC
ACCTCCAGTCTGGCCCTGCACGCGCCGTCGCAAATTGTCGCGGCGATTAAATCTCGCGCCGATCAACTGG
GTGCCAGCGTGGTGGTGTCGATGGTAGAACGAAGCGGCGTCGAAGCCTGTAAAGCGGCGGTGCACAATCT
TCTCGCGCAACGCGTCAGTGGGCTGATCATTAACTATCCGCTGGATGACCAGGATGCCATTGCTGTGGAA
GCTGCCTGCACTAATGTTCCGGCGTTATTTCTTGATGTCTCTGACCAGACACCCATCAACAGTATTATTT
TCTCCCATGAAGACGGTACGCGACTGGGCGTGGAGCATCTGGTCGCATTGGGTCACCAGCAAATCGCGCT
GTTAGCGGGCCCATTAAGTTCTGTCTCGGCGCGTCTGCGTCTGGCTGGCTGGCATAAATATCTCACTCGC
AATCAAATTCAGCCGATAGCGGAACGGGAAGGCGACTGGAGTGCCATGTCCGGTTTTCAACAAACCATGC
AAATGCTGAATGAGGGCATCGTTCCCACTGCGATGCTGGTTGCCAACGATCAGATGGCGCTGGGCGCAAT
GCGCGCCATTACCGAGTCCGGGCTGCGCGTTGGTGCGGATATCTCGGTAGTGGGATACGACGATACCGAA
GACAGCTCATGTTATATCCCGCCGTTAACCACCATCAAACAGGATTTTCGCCTGCTGGGGCAAACCAGCG
TGGACCGCTTGCTGCAACTCTCTCAGGGCCAGGCGGTGAAGGGCAATCAGCTGTTGCCCGTCTCACTGGT
GAAAAGAAAAACCACCCTGGCGCCCAATACGCAAACCGCCTCTCCCCGCGCGTTGGCCGATTCATTAATG
CAGCTGGCACGACAGGTTTCCCGACTGGAAAGCGGGCAGTGAGCGCAACGCAATTAATGTAAGTTAGCTC
ACTCATTAGGCACCCCAGGCTTTACACTTTATGCTTCCGACCTGCAGCAATGGCAACAACGTTGCGCAAA
CTATTAACTGGCGAACTACTTACTCTAGCTTCCCGGCAACAATTAATAGACTGGATGGAGGCGGATAAAG
TTGCAGGACCACTTCTGCGCTCGGCCCTTCCGGCTGGCTGGTTTATTGCTGATAAATCTGGAGCCGGTGA
GCGTGGGTCTCGCGGTATCATTGCAGCACTGGGGCCAGATGGTAAGCCCTCCCGTATCGTAGTTATCTAC
ACGACGGGGAGTCAGGCAACTATGGATGAACGAAATAGACAGATCGCTGAGATAGGTGCCTCACTGATTA
AGCATTGGTAACTGTCAGACCAAGTTTACTCATATATACTTTAGATTGATTTAAAACTTCATTTTTAATT
TAAAAGGATCTAGGTGAAGATCCTTTTTGATAATCTCATGACCAAAATCCCTTAACGTGAGTTTTCGTTC
CACTGAGCGTCAGACCCCTTAATAAGATGATCTTCTTGAGATCGTTTTGGTCTGCGCGTAATCTCTTGCT
CTGAAAACGAAAAAACCGCCTTGCAGGGCGGTTTTTCGAAGGTTCTCTGAGCTACCAACTCTTTGAACCG
AGGTAACTGGCTTGGAGGAGCGCAGTCACCAAAACTTGTCCTTTCAGTTTAGCCTTAACCGGCGCATGAC
TTCAAGACTAACTCCTCTAAATCAATTACCAGTGGCTGCTGCCAGTGGTGCTTTTGCATGTCTTTCCGGG
TTGGACTCAAGACGATAGTTACCGGATAAGGCGCAGCGGTCGGACTGAACGGGGGGTTCGTGCATACAGT
CCAGCTTGGAGCGAACTGCCTACCCGGAACTGAGTGTCAGGCGTGGAATGAGACAAACGCGGCCATAACA
GCGGAATGACACCGGTAAACCGAAAGGCAGGAACAGGAGAGCGCACGAGGGAGCCGCCAGGGGGAAACGC
CTGGTATCTTTATAGTCCTGTCGGGTTTCGCCACCACTGATTTGAGCGTCAGATTTCGTGATGCTTGTCA
GGGGGGCGGAGCCTATGGAAA
