Features (pLannotate 1.2.2; 24 found; start..end, strand, type, name):
     48..181     +  rep_origin     RSF ori (fragment): Plasmids containing the RSF 1030 origin of replication can be propagated in E. coli cells that contain additional plasmids with compatible origins.
    183..275     +  CDS            lacI (fragment): lac repressor; lacI; The lac repressor binds to the lac operator to inhibit transcription in E. coli. This inhibition can be relieved by adding lactose or isopropyl-β-D-thiogalactopyranoside (IPTG).
    288..309     +  protein_bind   CAP binding site: CAP binding activates transcription in the presence of cAMP. E. coli catabolite activator protein
    324..354     +  promoter       lac promoter: promoter for the E. coli lac operon
    362..378     +  protein_bind   lac operator: The lac repressor binds to the lac operator to inhibit transcription in E. coli. This inhibition can be relieved by adding lactose or isopropyl-β-D-thiogalactopyranoside (IPTG). lac repressor encoded by lacI
    423..441     +  promoter       T3 promoter: promoter for bacteriophage T3 RNA polymerase
    453..488     -  misc_feature   MCS (fragment): pBluescript multiple cloning site
    483..608     +  CDS            MagR (fragment): ISCA1_DROME - Also known as Isca1 From Drosophila melanogaster (Fruit fly).
   1085..3808    +  CDS            HSP104: HS104_YEAST - Experimental evidence at protein level: Swiss-Prot protein existence level 1. Required, in concert with Hsp40 (YDJ1) and Hsp70 (SSA1) and small Hsps (HSP26), for the dissociation, resolubilization and refolding of aggregates of damaged proteins after heat or other environmental stresses. Extracts proteins from aggregates by unfolding and threading them in an ATP-dependent process through the axial channel of the protein hexamer, after which they can be refolded by components of the Hsp70/Hsp40 chaperone system. Substrate binding is ATP-dependent, and release of bound polypeptide
   4522..4623    +  CDS            YE11_YEAST (fragment): Experimental evidence at transcript level: Swiss-Prot protein existence level 2. From Saccharomyces cerevisiae (strain ATCC 204508 / S288c) (Baker's yeast).
   4631..4789    +  CDS            YE11_YEAST (fragment): Experimental evidence at transcript level: Swiss-Prot protein existence level 2. From Saccharomyces cerevisiae (strain ATCC 204508 / S288c) (Baker's yeast).
   5074..5115    -  misc_feature   MCS (fragment): pBluescript multiple cloning site
   5124..5142    -  promoter       T7 promoter: promoter for bacteriophage T7 RNA polymerase
   5145..5302    +  CDS            lacZα (fragment): LacZα fragment of β-galactosidase; lacZ fragment
   5306..5734    +  rep_origin     f1 ori (sequence partly withheld): f1 bacteriophage origin of replication; arrow indicates direction of (+) strand synthesis
   5762..5813    -  misc_feature   bom (fragment): basis of mobility region from pBR322
   5892..6695    -  CDS            URA3: orotidine-5'-phosphate decarboxylase, required for uracil biosynthesis; S. cerevisiae URA3; yeast auxotrophic marker, counterselectable with 5-fluoroorotic acid (5-FOA)
   6696..6911    -  promoter       URA3 promoter: S. cerevisiae URA3
   6919..6968    -  misc_feature   bom (fragment): basis of mobility region from pBR322
   7070..7105    -  CDS            rop (fragment): Rop protein, which maintains plasmids at low copy number; rop
   7173..7676    -  misc_feature   CEN/ARS: S. cerevisiae CEN6 centromere fused to an autonomously replicating sequence
   7713..7817    +  promoter       AmpR promoter: bla
   7818..8678    +  CDS            AmpR: β-lactamase; bla; confers resistance to ampicillin, carbenicillin, and related antibiotics
   8849..9437    +  rep_origin     ori: high-copy-number ColE1/pMB1/pBR322/pUC origin of replication
>Addgene plasmid #1250 | 6379 H10-K218T | addgene full sequence | sequence record 494941 | Addgene NGS Result
AACGCCAGCAACGCGGCCTTTTTACGGTTCCTGGCCTTTTGCTGGCCTTTTGCTCACATGTTCTTTCCTG
CGTTATCCCCTGATTCTGTGGATAACCGTATTACCGCCTTTGAGTGAGCTGATACCGCTCGCCGCAGCCG
AACGACCGAGCGCAGCGAGTCAGTGAGCGAGGAAGCGGAAGAGCGCCCAATACGCAAACCGCCTCTCCCC
GCGCGTTGGCCGATTCATTAATGCAGCTGGCACGACAGGTTTCCCGACTGGAAAGCGGGCAGTGAGCGCA
ACGCAATTAATGTGAGTTAGCTCACTCATTAGGCACCCCAGGCTTTACACTTTATGCTTCCGGCTCGTAT
GTTGTGTGGAATTGTGAGCGGATAACAATTTCACACAGGAAACAGCTATGACCATGATTACGCCAAGCTC
GAAATTAACCCTCACTAAAGGGAACAAAAGCTGGTACCGGGCCCCCCCTCGAGGTCGACGGTATCGATTC
AAAGGCGTTATTCAGCATCATTGGAAGTGAAATGGACTGGGTCGACGACAAGTTGGCCTCTAAGTTTGTC
TTCAAGAATCCAAACTCCAAGGGCACATGCGGTTGTGGCGAGAGTTTCATGGTTTAAAAACCTTCTGCAC
CATTTTTAGAAAAAAAGAATCTACCTATTCACTTATTTATTCATTTACTTATTTATTTACATATTTATCA
TACATATTAACATTGAACCCTCCATCGTGGTAGTGTTTGCTGTTCCTAACTTTTCTTTCGTTGTTCTTGT
AGATATATATTTTTCCAGAATTTTCTAGAAGGGTTATTAATTACAATCTTAAACGTTCCATAAGGGGCCG
CGATTTTTTTGTTCAATTTTCAACAGGGGGCCCATCTCAAAGAACTGCAAATTATATCACAGTAAAAGGC
AAAGGGGCGCAAACTTATGCAACCTGCCAGATTATTATATAAGGCATTGTAATCTTGCCTCAATTCCTTC
ATAATTCGTTCCTTTGTCACTTGTTCCTTTTTACCCTTGAATCGAATCAGCAATAACAAAGAAAAAAGAA
ATCAACTACACGTACCATAAAATATACAGAATATATGAACGACCAAACGCAATTTACAGAAAGGGCTCTA
ACGATTTTGACGTTGGCTCAAAAATTGGCTTCGGATCATCAACATCCACAATTACAACCTATACATATTC
TAGCTGCCTTCATTGAAACGCCAGAAGATGGATCAGTCCCTTACCTACAGAATCTAATTGAGAAGGGCCG
TTACGACTATGATCTTTTCAAGAAAGTGGTTAATAGAAATCTAGTAAGAATTCCTCAACAGCAACCTGCA
CCTGCGGAGATAACTCCAAGTTATGCTTTGGGGAAAGTCCTTCAAGACGCTGCTAAGATTCAAAAACAAC
AGAAGGACTCATTTATAGCGCAAGACCATATATTGTTTGCTCTATTCAATGATTCGTCTATTCAGCAAAT
ATTTAAGGAAGCTCAAGTAGATATTGAGGCCATCAAGCAACAAGCTCTTGAACTTCGTGGTAACACTAGA
ATTGACTCTCGTGGCGCTGATACGAACACACCTTTGGAATATTTATCAAAGTACGCCATTGATATGACTG
AGCAGGCTCGTCAAGGTAAACTTGACCCTGTCATCGGCCGTGAAGAAGAAATAAGAAGCACTATTAGAGT
TTTAGCAAGAAGAATTAAGTCCAACCCATGTTTAATTGGTGAGCCAGGTATCGGTACCACCGCTATTATT
GAAGGTGTTGCTCAAAGAATCATTGACGATGACGTTCCCACTATCTTACAAGGCGCTAAATTGTTCAGTC
TAGATTTGGCCGCATTAACCGCAGGTGCTAAATACAAAGGTGATTTCGAAGAAAGATTCAAAGGTGTTTT
GAAGGAAATCGAAGAATCAAAGACTCTAATTGTGTTATTCATTGATGAAATTCACATGTTAATGGGTAAT
GGTAAGGACGACGCTGCTAACATCTTGAAGCCAGCTTTGTCCAGAGGCCAATTGAAGGTCATCGGTGCCA
CCACCAATAACGAATATAGATCTATTGTGGAAAAGGATGGTGCCTTTGAAAGAAGATTCCAGAAAATTGA
AGTCGCTGAACCAAGTGTGAGACAAACAGTGGCCATATTGAGAGGTCTGCAACCAAAGTATGAAATACAT
CATGGTGTAAGGATTCTGGATAGCGCCTTAGTCACTGCTGCTCAATTAGCCAAGCGTTACTTGCCATATA
GAAGATTGCCAGATTCTGCTTTGGATTTAGTTGATATTTCTTGTGCTGGTGTCGCCGTCGCAAGAGATTC
TAAGCCAGAAGAATTGGATTCCAAGGAACGTCAATTGCAATTGATTCAAGTAGAGATAAAAGCTCTAGAG
AGAGATGAAGATGCCGACTCCACCACTAAAGATAGATTAAAGTTAGCTAGGCAGAAGGAAGCTTCATTGC
AAGAAGAATTGGAACCTCTAAGACAACGTTACAATGAAGAAAAGCATGGCCATGAAGAATTGACACAAGC
TAAAAAGAAATTGGATGAACTGGAAAACAAGGCCCTTGATGCTGAACGTAGATATGATACTGCTACCGCC
GCTGATTTAAGGTACTTCGCCATCCCAGATATCAAAAAGCAAATCGAAAAGCTTGAAGATCAGGTTGCTG
AGGAAGAGAGACGTGCTGGTGCCAACTCCATGATCCAAAATGTGGTCGATTCAGACACCATTTCTGAAAC
AGCTGCAAGATTGACTGGTATCCCTGTTAAGAAGTTGTCAGAATCTGAAAATGAAAAATTGATTCATATG
GAACGTGACTTATCATCTGAAGTCGTGGGCCAAATGGATGCCATTAAAGCTGTTTCCAATGCCGTTAGAT
TGTCTAGATCAGGTTTAGCTAATCCAAGGCAACCAGCATCCTTCTTATTTTTAGGTTTGTCCGGTTCCGG
TAAAACTGAATTGGCTAAAAAAGTTGCTGGATTTTTGTTTAATGATGAGGACATGATGATCAGGGTCGAT
TGTTCTGAATTAAGCGAGAAGTATGCGGTCTCTAAGTTGTTGGGTACCACGGCAGGTTATGTCGGGTACG
ATGAAGGTGGCTTTTTAACTAACCAACTGCAATACAAACCATACTCCGTTTTGTTATTCGATGAAGTAGA
AAAGGCACATCCTGATGTTTTGACTGTCATGCTACAAATGTTGGATGACGGTAGAATTACTTCTGGTCAA
GGTAAGACGATCGACTGTTCCAATTGTATTGTCATCATGACTTCCAATCTAGGTGCTGAATTTATCAATT
CTCAACAAGGATCAAAGATCCAAGAATCTACCAAGAATTTGGTCATGGGTGCTGTTAGGCAACATTTCAG
ACCAGAATTTTTGAACAGAATTTCTAGTATAGTCATTTTCAACAAGCTATCTAGAAAAGCTATTCATAAG
ATCGTGGATATTCGTTTGAAGGAAATTGAAGAGAGATTCGAGCAAAATGATAAACATTACAAGTTGAATT
TAACTCAAGAGGCCAAGGACTTCTTGGCCAAATATGGTTATTCCGATGATATGGGTGCACGTCCACTGAA
CAGGTTAATTCAAAACGAAATTTTGAACAAACTGGCACTAAGGATCTTAAAGAATGAAATCAAGGATAAG
GAAACTGTCAATGTCGTCTTGAAGAAGGGTAAATCTCGTGATGAAAATGTTCCTGAGGAAGCTGAAGAAT
GTCTGGAAGTTCTACCAAATCACGAAGCTACTATAGGGGCTGACACGTTAGGTGATGACGATAATGAGGA
CAGTATGGAAATTGATGATGACCTAGATTAATTTAATATAGTGTGATTTTTAAAAACTTTCGAACAAGAA
TCAGTAATATAATATATATAATTAATAAAACTAATGGAATTTGTTTAATTGAACTTGACACCCGAGCAAA
AGAGCTCACATTTTAACGTTTAGTTCATCTTGCTGTGAATAATCTAAAAGTAAACAATGGACAAAAAAGT
CCACTGGACGTCAAATCTTTTTTTATTGTATTTGGGACATATGGCGTTGATAACTAAAGTTTAAAGGAAG
TAATAAGTGAAGGTTAAATCTGGACCTCTTTACTTTCATATTAGAAGTATAAAACACACGCGGATTGGTC
CATTATTAGAATACGGGTACTACAATAATGGTTTTGATAGTTACTGTACATTTGAATGTAGCGACTCATA
TGACTCATATATATGACTACCAAATCATGTTAAAATTAGTATATCTTTAACTTAGACTTCAGTACTATCT
GAACTGCACGTTTAAATTTTTACCATAGCAGTTCATGTAATATTAATAATCACTTGTGCCAATATAATGT
TACAGCGAACATTTTTCCATGCGCTTGGAAAATTGAATGATAGAAAATTCGAACAGCGATGATTTCCAAC
GATGTAATCCATTAAGATGATTGTTAGAATTTCTATTGTTGCAGAGGTCATATGATATTAAGAACACAGC
ACAATATATTAAAATTTCTTCTCGAGGATATTGAGAAATGGGTGAATTTTGAGGTAATTGTTGGGATTCC
ATTGTTAATAAGGGCTATAATATTAGGTATACAGAATATACTAGATGTTCTCCTCGAGGATCTACGAATC
CTCATAATGGAATCAATATTTCTATATACTAATATTACGATTATCCCTCATTCCGTTTTATATGTTTCAT
TATCTTATTACATTATCAATCCTTTCACTACAGCTTCCTCTAACCTCGATGACAGCTTCTCATAACCTAT
GTCATCATCTAACACCGTATATGATAATATAGTGATAGTTATAACTATTAGTTGATAGACGATAGTGGAT
TTTTATTCCAACAGATATAAGAATTACAAAAAGAGAACTGTTATTTCTACATAATAATATTACGATTAGT
ACTCCTTTTATATGTTTCTTTATCCATTTACATTATCAATCCTGATTAAAATTCCCACGAACCCCCAGTA
CTAGATTGTTCATAATGGATCAAGTTCACAAGTTAATAAGGGCGTGTGGTCTAGTGGTATGATTCTCGCT
TTGGGCGACTTCCTGACTAAACAGGAAGACAAAGGATCCACTAGTTCTAGAGCGGCCGCCACCGCGGTGG
AGCTCCAATTCGCCCTATAGTGAGTCGTATTACAATTCACTGGCCGTCGTTTTACAACGTCGTGACTGGG
AAAACCCTGGCGTTACCCAACTTAATCGCCTTGCAGCACATCCCCCTTTCGCCAGCTGGCGTAATAGCGA
AGAGGCCCGCACCGATCGCCCTTCCCAACAGTTGCGCAGCCTGAATGGCGAATGG
[124 nt withheld, positions 5306-5429]
C
[91 nt withheld, positions 5431-5521]
A
[49 nt withheld, positions 5523-5571]
CCTTTGACGTTGGAGTCCACGTTCTTT
[37 nt withheld, positions 5599-5635]
ACCCTATCTCGGTCTATTCTTTTGATTTATAAGGGATTTTGCCGATTTCGGCCTATTGGTTAAAAAATGA
GCTGATTTAACAAAAATTTAACGCGAATTTTAACAAAATATTAACGCTTACAATTTCCTGATGCGGTATT
TTCTCCTTACGCATCTGTGCGGTATTTCACACCGCATAGGGTAATAACTGATATAATTAAATTGAAGCTC
TAATTTGTGAGTTTAGTATACATGCATTTACTTATAATACAGTTTTTTAGTTTTGCTGGCCGCATCTTCT
CAAATATGCTTCCCAGCCTGCTTTTCTGTAACGTTCACCCTCTACCTTAGCATCCCTTCCCTTTGCAAAT
AGTCCTCTTCCAACAATAATAATGTCAGATCCTGTAGAGACCACATCATCCACGGTTCTATACTGTTGAC
CCAATGCGTCTCCCTTGTCATCTAAACCCACACCGGGTGTCATAATCAACCAATCGTAACCTTCATCTCT
TCCACCCATGTCTCTTTGAGCAATAAAGCCGATAACAAAATCTTTGTCGCTCTTCGCAATGTCAACAGTA
CCCTTAGTATATTCTCCAGTAGATAGGGAGCCCTTGCATGACAATTCTGCTAACATCAAAAGGCCTCTAG
GTTCCTTTGTTACTTCTTCTGCCGCCTGCTTCAAACCGCTAACAATACCTGGGCCCACCACACCGTGTGC
ATTCGTAATGTCTGCCCATTCTGCTATTCTGTATACACCCGCAGAGTACTGCAATTTGACTGTATTACCA
ATGTCAGCAAATTTTCTGTCTTCGAAGAGTAAAAAATTGTACTTGGCGGATAATGCCTTTAGCGGCTTAA
CTGTGCCCTCCATGGAAAAATCAGTCAAGATATCCACATGTGTTTTTAGTAAACAAATTTTGGGACCTAA
TGCTTCAACTAACTCCAGTAATTCCTTGGTGGTACGAACATCCAATGAAGCACACAAGTTTGTTTGCTTT
TCGTGCATGATATTAAATAGCTTGGCAGCAACAGGACTAGGATGAGTAGCAGCACGTTCCTTATATGTAG
CTTTCGACATGATTTATCTTCGTTTCCTGCAGGTTTTTGTTCTGTGCAGTTGGGTTAAGAATACTGGGCA
ATTTCATGTTTCTTCAACACTACATATGCGTATATATACCAATCTAAGTCTGTGCTCCTTCCTTCGTTCT
TCCTTCTGTTCGGAGATTACCGAATCAAAAAAATTTCAAGGAAACCGAAATCAAAAAAAAGAATAAAAAA
AAAATGATGAATTGAAAAGGTGGTATGGTGCACTCTCAGTACAATCTGCTCTGATGCCGCATAGTTAAGC
CAGCCCCGACACCCGCCAACACCCGCTGACGCGCCCTGACGGGCTTGTCTGCTCCCGGCATCCGCTTACA
GACAAGCTGTGACCGTCTCCGGGAGCTGCATGTGTCAGAGGTTTTCACCGTCATCACCGAAACGCGCGAG
ACGAAAGGGCCTCGTGATACGCCTATTTTTATAGGTTAATGTCATGATAATAATGGTTTCTTAGACGGAT
CGCTTGCCTGTAACTTACACGCGCCTCGTATCTTTTAATGATGGAATAATTTGGGAATTTACTCTGTGTT
TATTTATTTTTATGTTTTGTATTTGGATTTTAGAAAGTAAATAAAGAAGGTAGAAGAGTTACGGAATGAA
GAAAAAAAAATAAACAAAGGTTTAAAAAATTTCAACAAAAAGCGTACTTTACATATATATTTATTAGACA
AGAAAAGCAGATTAAATAGATATACATTCGATTAACGATAAGTAAAATGTAAAATCACAGGATTTTCGTG
TGTGGTCTTCTACACAGACAAGATGAAACAATTCGGCATTAATACCTGAGAGCAGGAAGAGCAAGATAAA
AGGTAGTATTTGTTGGCGATCCCCCTAGAGTCTTTTACATCTTCGGAAAACAAAAACTATTTTTTCTTTA
ATTTCTTTTTTTACTTTCTATTTTTAATTTATATATTTATATTAAAAAATTTAAATTATAATTATTTTTA
TAGCACGTGATGAAAAGGACCCAGGTGGCACTTTTCGGGGAAATGTGCGCGGAACCCCTATTTGTTTATT
TTTCTAAATACATTCAAATATGTATCCGCTCATGAGACAATAACCCTGATAAATGCTTCAATAATATTGA
AAAAGGAAGAGTATGAGTATTCAACATTTCCGTGTCGCCCTTATTCCCTTTTTTGCGGCATTTTGCCTTC
CTGTTTTTGCTCACCCAGAAACGCTGGTGAAAGTAAAAGATGCTGAAGATCAGTTGGGTGCACGAGTGGG
TTACATCGAACTGGATCTCAACAGCGGTAAGATCCTTGAGAGTTTTCGCCCCGAAGAACGTTTTCCAATG
ATGAGCACTTTTAAAGTTCTGCTATGTGGCGCGGTATTATCCCGTATTGACGCCGGGCAAGAGCAACTCG
GTCGCCGCATACACTATTCTCAGAATGACTTGGTTGAGTACTCACCAGTCACAGAAAAGCATCTTACGGA
TGGCATGACAGTAAGAGAATTATGCAGTGCTGCCATAACCATGAGTGATAACACTGCGGCCAACTTACTT
CTGACAACGATCGGAGGACCGAAGGAGCTAACCGCTTTTTTGCACAACATGGGGGATCATGTAACTCGCC
TTGATCGTTGGGAACCGGAGCTGAATGAAGCCATACCAAACGACGAGCGTGACACCACGATGCCTGTAGC
AATGGCAACAACGTTGCGCAAACTATTAACTGGCGAACTACTTACTCTAGCTTCCCGGCAACAATTAATA
GACTGGATGGAGGCGGATAAAGTTGCAGGACCACTTCTGCGCTCGGCCCTTCCGGCTGGCTGGTTTATTG
CTGATAAATCTGGAGCCGGTGAGCGTGGGTCTCGCGGTATCATTGCAGCACTGGGGCCAGATGGTAAGCC
CTCCCGTATCGTAGTTATCTACACGACGGGGAGTCAGGCAACTATGGATGAACGAAATAGACAGATCGCT
GAGATAGGTGCCTCACTGATTAAGCATTGGTAACTGTCAGACCAAGTTTACTCATATATACTTTAGATTG
ATTTAAAACTTCATTTTTAATTTAAAAGGATCTAGGTGAAGATCCTTTTTGATAATCTCATGACCAAAAT
CCCTTAACGTGAGTTTTCGTTCCACTGAGCGTCAGACCCCGTAGAAAAGATCAAAGGATCTTCTTGAGAT
CCTTTTTTTCTGCGCGTAATCTGCTGCTTGCAAACAAAAAAACCACCGCTACCAGCGGTGGTTTGTTTGC
CGGATCAAGAGCTACCAACTCTTTTTCCGAAGGTAACTGGCTTCAGCAGAGCGCAGATACCAAATACTGT
TCTTCTAGTGTAGCCGTAGTTAGGCCACCACTTCAAGAACTCTGTAGCACCGCCTACATACCTCGCTCTG
CTAATCCTGTTACCAGTGGCTGCTGCCAGTGGCGATAAGTCGTGTCTTACCGGGTTGGACTCAAGACGAT
AGTTACCGGATAAGGCGCAGCGGTCGGGCTGAACGGGGGGTTCGTGCACACAGCCCAGCTTGGAGCGAAC
GACCTACACCGAACTGAGATACCTACAGCGTGAGCTATGAGAAAGCGCCACGCTTCCCGAAGGGAGAAAG
GCGGACAGGTATCCGGTAAGCGGCAGGGTCGGAACAGGAGAGCGCACGAGGGAGCTTCCAGGGGGAAACG
CCTGGTATCTTTATAGTCCTGTCGGGTTTCGCCACCTCTGACTTGAGCGTCGATTTTTGTGATGCTCGTC
AGGGGGGCGGAGCCTATGGAAA
